>Addgene plasmid #161947 | IBMc367 | addgene full sequence | sequence record 326355 | Addgene NGS Result
TTATCAAAAAGGATCTTCACCTAGATCCTTTTAAATTAAAAATGAAGTTTTAAATCAATCTAAAGTATAT
ATGAGTAAACTTGGTCTCGACAGCTCGAGGCTTGGATTCTCACCAATAAAAAACGCCCGGCGGCAACCGA
GCGTTCTGAACAAATCCAGATGGAGTTCTGAGGTCATTACTGGATCTATCAACAGGAGTCCAAGCGAGCT
CGATATCAAATTACGCCCCGCCCTGCCACTCATCGCAGTACTGTTGTAATTCATTAAGCATTCTGCCGAC
ATGGAAGCCATCACAAACGGCATGATGAACCTGAATCGCCAGCGGCATCAGCACCTTGTCGCCTTGCGTA
TAATATTTGCCCATGGTGAAAACGGGGGCGAAGAAGTTGTCCATATTGGCCACGTTTAAATCAAAACTGG
TGAAACTCACCCAGGGATTGGCTGAAACGAAAAACATATTCTCAATAAACCCTTTAGGGAAATAGGCCAG
GTTTTCACCGTAACACGCCACATCTTGCGAATATATGTGTAGAAACTGCCGGAAATCGTCGTGGTATTCA
CTCCAGAGCGATGAAAACGTTTCAGTTTGCTCATGGAAAACGGTGTAACAAGGGTGAACACTATCCCATA
TCACCAGCTCACCGTCTTTCATTGCCATACGAAATTCCGGATGAGCATTCATCAGGCGGGCAAGAATGTG
AATAAAGGCCGGATAAAACTTGTGCTTATTTTTCTTTACGGTCTTTAAAAAGGCCGTAATATCCAGCTGA
ACGGTCTGGTTATAGGTACATTGAGCAACTGACTGAAATGCCTCAAAATGTTCTTTACGATGCCATTGGG
ATATATCAACGGTGGTATATCCAGTGATTTTTTTCTCCATTTTAGCTTCCTTAGCTCCTGAAAATCTCGA
TAACTCAAAAAATACGCCCGGTAGTGATCTTATTTCATTATGGTGAAAGTTGGAACCTCTTACGTGCCCG
ATCAACTCGAGTGCCACCTGACGTCTAAGAAACCATTATTATCATGACATTAACCTATAAAAATAGGCGT
ATCACGAGGCAGAATTTCAGATAAAAAAAATCCTTAGCTTTCGCTAAGGATGATTTCTGGAATTCGCGGC
CGCTTCTAGAGGGTCTCAATCCTGATCTGGAACTGCTGAAACGTATTGGTAATAATGATGCACAGGCCGT
TAAAGAAATGGTTACCCGTAAACTGCCTCGTCTGCTGGCACTGGCAAGTCGCCTGCTGGGTGATGCAGAT
GAAGCACGTGATATTGCACAAGAAAGTTTTCTGCGCATTTGGAAACAGGCAGCAAGCTGGCGTAGCGAAC
AGGCACGTTTTGATACCTGGCTGCATCGTGTTGCACTGAATCTGTGTTATGATCGTCTGCGTCGTCGTAA
AGAACATGTGCCGGTTGATAGCGAACATGCCTGTGAAGCACTGGATACCCGTCCGGCACCGGATGAACAG
CTGGAAGCAAGCGCACAGAGCCGTCGTATGGCACAGGCACTGGATCAGCTGCCGGATCGTCAGCGTGAAG
CAATTGTTCTGCAGTATTATCAAGAACTGAGCAATACCGAAGCAGCAGCACTGATGCAAATTAGCGTTGA
AGCCCTGGAAAGCCTGCTGAGCCGTGCACGTCGTAATCTGCGTAGCCATCTGGCCGAAGCACCGGGTGCA
GATCTGTGAGACCTACTAGTAGCGGCCGCTGCAGTCCGGCAAAAAAGGGCAAGGTGTCACCACCCTGCCC
TTTTTCTTTAAAACCGAAAAGATTACTTCGCGTTATGCAGGCTTCCTCGCTCACTGACTCGCTGCGCTCG
GTCGTTCGGCTGCGGCGAGCGGTATCAGCTCACTCAAAGGCGGTAATACGGTTATCCACAGAATCAGGGG
ATAACGCAGGAAAGAACATGTGAGCAAAAGGCCAGCAAAAGGCCAGGAACCGTAAAAAGGCCGCGTTGCT
GGCGTTTTTCCACAGGCTCCGCCCCCCTGACGAGCATCACAAAAATCGACGCTCAAGTCAGAGGTGGCGA
AACCCGACAGGACTATAAAGATACCAGGCGTTTCCCCCTGGAAGCTCCCTCGTGCGCTCTCCTGTTCCGA
CCCTGCCGCTTACCGGATACCTGTCCGCCTTTCTCCCTTCGGGAAGCGTGGCGCTTTCTCATAGCTCACG
CTGTAGGTATCTCAGTTCGGTGTAGGTCGTTCGCTCCAAGCTGGGCTGTGTGCACGAACCCCCCGTTCAG
CCCGACCGCTGCGCCTTATCCGGTAACTATCGTCTTGAGTCCAACCCGGTAAGACACGACTTATCGCCAC
TGGCAGCAGCCACTGGTAACAGGATTAGCAGAGCGAGGTATGTAGGCGGTGCTACAGAGTTCTTGAAGTG
GTGGCCTAACTACGGCTACACTAGAAGAACAGTATTTGGTATCTGCGCTCTGCTGAAGCCAGTTACCTTC
GGAAAAAGAGTTGGTAGCTCTTGATCCGGCAAACAAACCACCGCTGGTAGCGGTGGTTTTTTTGTTTGCA
AGCAGCAGATTACGCGCAGAAAAAAAGGATCTCAAGAAGATCCTTTGATCTTTTCTACGGGGTCTGACGC
TCAGTGGAACGAAAACTCACGTTAAGGGATTTTGGTCATGAGA
Features (pLannotate 1.2.2; 8 found; start..end, strand, type, name):
    106..200     -  terminator     lambda t0 terminator: transcription terminator from phage lambda
    224..880     -  CDS            cat: CAT_ECOLX - Experimental evidence at protein level: Swiss-Prot protein existence level 1. This enzyme is an effector of chloramphenicol resistance in bacteria. From Escherichia coli. This protein is used as a marker in many commonly used cloning vectors, such as pACYC184.
    881..978     -  promoter       cat promoter: promoter of the E. coli cat gene encoding chloramphenicol acetyltransferase
   1064..1107    -  terminator     bacterial terminator: putative bacterial transcription terminator
   1110..1131    +  misc_feature   BioBrick prefix: BioBrick prefix for parts that do not start with "ATG"
   1694..1714    +  misc_feature   BioBrick suffix: universal suffix for all parts
   1715..1772    +  terminator     his operon terminator: This putative transcriptin terminator from the E. coli his operon has a 2-bp deletion introduced during synthesis. Its efficiency has not been determined.
   1967..2555    -  rep_origin     ori: high-copy-number ColE1/pMB1/pBR322/pUC origin of replication
