[The description below was written by a language model from this plasmid's Addgene catalogue record and pLannotate feature annotations shown in this document.]
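Description:
IBMc367 is a small (about 2.6 kb) bacterial staging plasmid built on pSB1C3(BsmBI-,BsaI+), a modified version of the BioBrick high-copy backbone pSB1C3. As the backbone name indicates, BsmBI sites have been removed and a BsaI site added. The record states that the vector elements are free of Type IIS restriction sites and that the extra BsaI site is there to facilitate size selection. The plasmid replicates in E. coli from a high-copy ColE1/pUC-type origin. It is selected with chloramphenicol through a cat (chloramphenicol acetyltransferase) gene driven by its native promoter and followed by a lambda t0 terminator.

The payload sits between the BioBrick prefix and suffix, a window of roughly 560 bp that the automated annotation leaves unlabelled. According to the catalogue entry it holds a synthetic fragment encoding residues 6–188 of ECF20, an extracytoplasmic function sigma factor, flanked on both sides by BsaI sites and assembled by Gibson cloning. Transcription terminators lie on either side of the cloning region: a putative bacterial terminator upstream and the his operon terminator downstream, which insulate it from the rest of the backbone. No promoter for the insert is annotated, and although the vector is catalogued as "bacterial expression", the record does not state one. This fits its role as an intermediate holding plasmid rather than an expression construct.

The plasmid is described as the staging vector for "IBM" on ECF20, an abbreviation the record does not expand. The associated work concerns systematic insertion of split inteins into proteins to engineer Boolean logic gates and reduce basal activity. The flanking BsaI sites presumably allow the ECF20 fragment to be released for downstream Type IIS assembly.
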