Addgene plasmid #161947: IBMc367
Purpose: Contains Type IIS restriction site free elements for IBM staging vectors. Additional BsaI site to facilitate size selection. Staging plasmid for IBM on ECF20
Depositing lab: Baojun Wang. Depositing organization: University of Edinburgh. Publication: A systematic approach to inserting split inteins for Boolean logic gate engineering and basal activity reduction. Ho TYH, Shao A, Lu Z, Savilahti H, Menolascina F, Wang L, Dalchau N, Wang B. Nat Commun. 2021 Apr 13;12(1):2200. doi: 10.1038/s41467-021-22404-9. PubMed 33850130.
Backbone
  Vector backbone: pSB1C3(BsmBI-,BsaI+)
  Backbone manufacturer: Baojun Wang's Lab
  Vector type: Bacterial Expression
Growth in bacteria
  Bacterial resistance: Chloramphenicol, 25 μg/mL
  Growth temperature: 37°C
  Growth strain: DH5alpha
  Copy number: High Copy
Gene/Insert
  Gene/Insert name: pSB1C3(BsmBI-,BsaI+)-BsaI-ECF20(6-188)-BsaI_v3
  Species: Synthetic
  Cloning method: Gibson Cloning
  Sequencing primers: 5′ VF2 - TGCCACCTGACGTCTAAGAA; 3′ VR - ATTACCGCCTTTGAGTGAGC
Terms and licenses: Academic/Nonprofit Terms; Industry Terms: Not Available to Industry
How to cite: IBMc367 was a gift from Baojun Wang (Addgene plasmid # 161947 ; http://n2t.net/addgene:161947 ; RRID:Addgene_161947)
